Addgene plasmid #203889: pSB278 - pL0_pT16H2 (pro + 5U)
Purpose: T16H2 promoter and native 5'UTR (approximately 1 kb upstream of start codon) from C. roseus in a MoClo compatible L0 plasmid.
Depositing lab: Carolyn Lee-Parsons. Depositing organization: Northeastern University. Publication: The role of the Golden2-like (GLK) transcription factor in regulating terpenoid indole alkaloid biosynthesis in Catharanthus roseus. Cole-Osborn LF, McCallan SA, Prifti O, Abu R, Sjoelund V, Lee-Parsons CWT. Plant Cell Rep. 2024 May 14;43(6):141. doi: 10.1007/s00299-024-03208-9. PubMed 38743349.
Backbone
  Vector backbone: pICH41295
  Backbone manufacturer: Weber et al., 2011 (DOI:10.1371/journal.pone.0016765)
  Vector type: Plant Expression
Growth in bacteria
  Bacterial resistance: Spectinomycin, 50 μg/mL
  Growth temperature: 37°C
  Growth strain: DH5alpha
  Copy number: High Copy
Gene/Insert
  Gene/Insert name: T16H2 promoter and 5'UTR
  Species: Catharanthus roseus var. LBE
  Insert size (bp): 1381
  Mutation: Mutation of BpiI or BsaI cut site for MoClo domestication: T>A, -816 bp from start codon
  Cloning method: Restriction Enzyme; 5′ cloning site unknown (destroyed during cloning)
Terms and licenses: Academic/Nonprofit Terms; Industry Terms: Not Available to Industry
How to cite: pSB278 - pL0_pT16H2 (pro + 5U) was a gift from Carolyn Lee-Parsons (Addgene plasmid # 203889 ; http://n2t.net/addgene:203889 ; RRID:Addgene_203889)
