[The description below was written by a language model from this plasmid's Addgene catalogue record and pLannotate feature annotations shown in this document.]
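Description:
pSB278 - pL0_pT16H2 (pro + 5U) is a Level 0 part plasmid for the MoClo (Golden Gate modular cloning) system. It is built on the pICH41295 backbone, the acceptor used in that toolkit for combined promoter plus 5'UTR modules. It is a small (about 3.6 kb) bacterial cloning plasmid catalogued under plant expression. It is not a functional expression vector in itself, since it holds a single regulatory part intended for assembly into larger transcription units. Propagation in E. coli relies on a high-copy ColE1/pUC-type origin, and selection is by spectinomycin through the aadA aminoglycoside adenylyltransferase gene, which lies downstream of an AmpR (bla) promoter in the annotation. Short integrase and gentamicin acetyltransferase fragments flank this marker and are probably remnants of the integron-derived resistance cassette, not functional genes.

The insert is the promoter and native 5'UTR of T16H2 from Catharanthus roseus var. LBE. The purpose field describes it as roughly 1 kb upstream of the start codon, while the listed insert size is 1381 bp, and the record does not reconcile the two figures. A single T>A substitution 816 bp upstream of the start codon removes an internal BpiI or BsaI recognition site, the "domestication" needed so that Type IIS enzymes cut only at the part boundaries during assembly. The automated annotation does not label the plant promoter itself. The brief lacI and eft-3 promoter fragment hits appear to be incidental short matches. The part can be combined with coding sequences or reporters and terminators in Level 1 constructs, and the associated study concerns regulation of terpenoid indole alkaloid biosynthesis in C. roseus.
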