Features (pLannotate 1.2.2; 7 found; start..end, strand, type, name):
    445..494     +  CDS            lacI (fragment): lac repressor; lacI; The lac repressor binds to the lac operator to inhibit transcription in E. coli. This inhibition can be relieved by adding lactose or isopropyl-β-D-thiogalactopyranoside (IPTG).
   1447..1465    -  promoter       eft-3 promoter (fragment): eft-3; promoter for the C. elegans elongation factor 1α gene (Mitrovich and Anderson, 2000)
   2016..2120    +  promoter       AmpR promoter: bla
   2111..2191    -  CDS            int (fragment): INT2_ECOLX - Protein inferred from homology: Swiss-Prot protein existence level 3. Putative integrase believed to be involved in the insertion of antibiotic resistance genes into plasmids and transposons. From Escherichia coli.
   2279..2335    +  CDS            GmR (fragment): gentamycin acetyltransferase; aacC1; confers resistance to gentamycin
   2342..3130    +  CDS            aadA: S3AD_ECOLX - Experimental evidence at protein level: Swiss-Prot protein existence level 1. Mediates bacterial resistance to the antibiotics streptomycin and spectinomycin. From Escherichia coli.
   3304..262     +  rep_origin     ori (across the origin): high-copy-number ColE1/pMB1/pBR322/pUC origin of replication
>Addgene plasmid #203889 | pSB278 - pL0_pT16H2 (pro + 5U) | addgene full sequence | sequence record 404811 | Addgene NGS Result
TTCGTGCACACAGCCCAGCTTGGAGCGAACGACCTACACCGAACTGAGATACCTACAGCGTGAGCTATGA
GAAAGCGCCACGCTTCCCGAAGGGAGAAAGGCGGACAGGTATCCGGTAAGCGGCAGGGTCGGAACAGGAG
AGCGCACGAGGGAGCTTCCAGGGGGAAACGCCTGGTATCTTTATAGTCCTGTCGGGTTTCGCCACCTCTG
ACTTGAGCGTCGATTTTTGTGATGCTCGTCAGGGGGGCGGAGCCTATGGAAAAACGCCAGCAACGCGGCC
TTTTTACGGTTCCTGGCCTTTTGCTGGCCTTTTGCTCACATGTTCTTTCCTGCGTTATCCCCTGATTCTG
TGGATAACCGTATTACCGCCTTTGAGTGAGCTGATACCGCTCGCCGCAGCCGAACGACCGAGCGCAGCGA
GTCAGTGAGCGAGGAAGCGGAAGAGCGCCCAATACGCAAACCGCCTCTCCCCGCGCGTTGGCCGATTCAT
TAATCACTCTGTGGTCTCAGGAGAGTAATCTCATTGATGTGATGGGCGGTGGTATGGTAATGCTATTTTT
AATTTGATATATTTTATTAATAAAATTTAAGGTTAATATAAAAAAAGTACCTTGAACTTTGTCCATTATG
TCAATTAAGCACCTAATCTTTGAAAAAGAAAATTAAGGAATAATTTTGCTTTTTCGATAAAATAAATTGA
ACGAAAACTGATCAGAAATGAGTAATGTATGTTATGCCCTAATAAAATTTGGAAAACTTAAATTTATCCT
TTTATAGGAGGAAAGCTTGTCATCAAAATGGAGGGAAGAAATATAATTAAAAAAAAATTCTCTTCCAAGA
CCATCAAAATACCCAATTACTACCAAATCCTATCAGCAGAAACAAATGGCATGAGTTTCTTTCTCTTCCT
TCCCCAGACCCTTAAAAACCATATACCAAAGCTTTCACTTCCTTCTCCAAATCCTCAAAAAGCATATAAA
AGTTTCATAACACCATTATTGTGACTTAAAAAACCATTGTTTTGCTTGCAATCAACTTTAATGGGTAAGA
AATATTATAGAGATTAAAAAGTTGTAACTTCTAAAATATATGAAATTATCAAAAAGATATTCTGGGGAAC
GATTAATACAAAAAAATTACCATGAACTTTGTCCATTGTCAGATTATTCTTTTTGACAATATCACAATGT
TTTTTATTATATTTTTGATGACCAGCTCCCCTCCTATGCAAGGATAAAAGTTGGTTTTCCAAATTTTATT
AGGGTAGAACAGAAACTACTCATTTCTGATCAGTTTCCGTTCAATGCAGTTTACTAGAAAAGAAAAATTA
TTCTCTTGTTATTTTGAAAGATTGAATACTTAATTGATATAATGACAAAATTCAAGATACTGCTTTTGTA
TTAACAGTAAAATTTATCAAAAGAAAAAAATTCTTAAGGGAAAAGATAAAAATTAAAAAAATATATATTA
TAAAAGAAATAGTATAAAGAATAGTATAGAAAAATGGTAGAGATGATCCAGAGTGGTGGGAGCCTAGAAA
TACAAGTAATTCTATGGGGATCAATATCAATCAAACTAATTGTGTGTTAGAATAGGATAAAAATGTTTAT
TTATGGAAAAACTACTTATATCCATAGAAGGAAAAAACTATAATTCTCTCTCTCTCTCTTTTTTTTCCCC
CTAATTTTACTCTTTTTGAGAAATCTATGATTCTCGTGTGGAAAATAAAGGTGTTTATTTCTCAATAAAA
GCCATTCCATGTTTAAGCAAATAAACAACAGCCACACAGCTGAAAGTATCTTTCTTCAAATCTATAAAAG
CCATTCCATCTTACTAGTGTTAAGCAAACTACACAGCAAAAATCTTGATTTTGGTCAACTTTCTCTACCT
AATGTGAGACCACGAAGTGGCTCTTCAGTGGACGAAAGGGCCTCGTGATACGCCTATTTTTATAGGTTAA
TGTCATGATAATAATGGTTTCTTAGACGTCAGGTGGCACTTTTCGGGGAAATGTGCGCGGAACCCCTATT
TGTTTATTTTTCTAAATACATTCAAATATGTATCCGCTCATGAGACAATAACCCTGATAAATGCTTCAAT
AATATTGAAAAAGGAAGAGTATGCGCTCACGCAACTGGTCCAGAACCTTGACCGAACGCAGCGGTGGTAA
CGGCGCAGTGGCGGTTTTCATGGCTTGTTATGACTGTTTTTTTTTGGGGTACAGTCTATGCCTCGGGCAT
CCAAGCAGCAAGCGCGTTACGCCGTGGGTCGATGTTTGATGTTATGGAGCAGCAACGATGTTACGCAGCA
GGGCAGTCGCCCTAAAACAAAGTTAAACATCATGAGGGAAGCGGTGATCGCCGAAGTATCGACTCAACTA
TCAGAGGTAGTTGGCGTCATCGAGCGCCATCTCGAACCGACGTTGCTGGCCGTACATTTGTACGGCTCCG
CAGTGGATGGCGGCCTGAAGCCACACAGCGATATTGATTTGCTGGTTACGGTGACCGTAAGGCTTGATGA
AACAACGCGGCGAGCTTTGATCAACGACCTTTTGGAAACTTCGGCTTCCCCTGGAGAGAGCGAGATTCTC
CGCGCTGTAGAAGTCACCATTGTTGTGCACGACGACATCATTCCGTGGCGTTATCCAGCTAAGCGCGAAC
TGCAATTTGGAGAATGGCAGCGCAATGACATTCTTGCAGGTATCTTCGAGCCAGCCACGATCGACATTGA
TCTGGCTATCTTGCTGACAAAAGCAAGAGAACATAGCGTTGCCTTGGTAGGTCCAGCGGCGGAGGAACTC
TTTGATCCGGTTCCTGAACAGGATCTATTTGAGGCGCTAAATGAAACCTTAACGCTATGGAACTCGCCGC
CCGACTGGGCTGGCGATGAGCGAAATGTAGTGCTTACGTTGTCCCGCATTTGGTACAGCGCAGTAACCGG
CAAAATCGCGCCGAAGGATGTCGCTGCCGACTGGGCAATGGAGCGCCTGCCGGCCCAGTATCAGCCCGTC
ATACTTGAAGCTAGACAGGCTTATCTTGGACAAGAAGAAGATCGCTTGGCCTCGCGCGCAGATCAGTTGG
AAGAATTTGTCCATTACGTAAAAGGCGAGATCACCAAGGTAGTCGGCAAATAACTGTCAGACCAAGTTTA
CTCATATATACTTTAGATTGATTTAAAACTTCATTTTTAATTTAAAAGGATCTAGGTGAAGATCCTTTTT
GATAATCTCATGACCAAAATCCCTTAACGTGAGTTTTCGTTCCACTGAGCGTCAGACCCCGTAGAAAAGA
TCAAAGGATCTTCTTGAGATCCTTTTTTTCTGCGCGTAATCTGCTGCTTGCAAACAAAAAAACCACCGCT
ACCAGCGGTGGTTTGTTTGCCGGATCAAGAGCTACCAACTCTTTTTCCGAAGGTAACTGGCTTCAGCAGA
GCGCAGATACCAAATACTGTTCTTCTAGTGTAGCCGTAGTTAGGCCACCACTTCAAGAACTCTGTAGCAC
CGCCTACATACCTCGCTCTGCTAATCCTGTTACCAGTGGCTGCTGCCAGTGGCGATAAGTCGTGTCTTAC
CGGGTTGGACTCAAGACGATAGTTACCGGATAAGGCGCAGCGGTCGGGCTGAACGGGGGG
