>Addgene plasmid #203889 | pSB278 - pL0_pT16H2 (pro + 5U) | depositor partial sequence | sequence record 395267 | T16H2 promoter and 5'UTR
AGTAATCTCATTGATGTGATGGGCGGTGGTATGGTAATGCTATTTTTAATTTGATATATTTTATTAATAA
AATTTAAGGTTAATATAAAAAAAGTACCTTGAACTTTGTCCATTATGTCAATTAAGCACCTAATCTTTGA
AAAAGAAAATTAAGGAATAATTTTGCTTTTTCGATAAAATAAATTGAACGAAAACTGATCAGAAATGAGT
AATGTATGTTATGCCCTAATAAAATTTGGAAAACTTAAATTTATCCTTTTATAGGAGGAAAGCTTGTCAT
CAAAATGGAGGGAAGAAATATAATTAAAAAAAAATTCTCTTCCAAGACCATCAAAATACCCAATTACTAC
CAAATCCTATCAGCAGAAACAAATGGCATGAGTTTCTTTCTCTTCCTTCCCCAGACCCTTAAAAACCATA
TACCAAAGCTTTCACTTCCTTCTCCAAATCCTCAAAAAGCATATAAAAGTTTCATAACACCATTATTGTG
ACTTAAAAAACCATTGTTTTGCTTGCAATCAACTTTAATGGGTAAGAAATATTATAGAGATTAAAAAGTT
GTAACTTCTAAAATATATGAAATTATCAAAAAGATATTCTGGGGAACGATTAATACAAAAAAATTACCAT
GAACTTTGTCCATTGTCAGATTATTCTTTTTGACAATATCACAATGTTTTTTATTATATTTTTGATGACC
AGCTCCCCTCCTATGCAAGGATAAAAGTTGGTTTTCCAAATTTTATTAGGGTAGAACAGAAACTACTCAT
TTCTGATCAGTTTCCGTTCAATGCAGTTTACTAGAAAAGAAAAATTATTCTCTTGTTATTTTGAAAGATT
GAATACTTAATTGATATAATGACAAAATTCAAGATACTGCTTTTGTATTAACAGTAAAATTTATCAAAAG
AAAAAAATTCTTAAGGGAAAAGATAAAAATTAAAAAAATATATATTATAAAAGAAATAGTATAAAGAATA
GTATAGAAAAATGGTAGAGATGATCCAGAGTGGTGGGAGCCTAGAAATACAAGTAATTCTATGGGGATCA
ATATCAATCAAACTAATTGTGTGTTAGAATAGGATAAAAATGTTTATTTATGGAAAAACTACTTATATCC
ATAGAAGGAAAAAACTATAATTCTCTCTCTCTCTCTTTTTTTTCCCCCTAATTTTACTCTTTTTGAGAAA
TCTATGATTCTCGTGTGGAAAATAAAGGTGTTTATTTCTCAATAAAAGCCATTCCATGTTTAAGCAAATA
AACAACAGCCACACAGCTGAAAGTATCTTTCTTCAAATCTATAAAAGCCATTCCATCTTACTAGTGTTAA
GCAAACTACACAGCAAAAATCTTGATTTTGGTCAACTTTCTCTACCTA
